>Addgene plasmid #79015 | pREP3xV5_ccdB | depositor full sequence | sequence record 151962 | pREP3xV5_ccdB sequence 10608 bps
AAGCTTGCATGCCTGCAGGTCGATCGACTCTAGAGGATCAGAAAATTATCGCCATAAAAGACAGAATAAG
TCATCAGCGGTTGTTTCATTTCCTATATTTTTTTTTTATTTTTTTATTTTTTAATAAGGGAAAATTTAAC
GTCTAAGGATACAGAAGATTGTTAGCACATTAAAGTAATAAAGGCTTAAGTAGTAAGTGCCTTAGCATGT
TATTGTATTTCAAAGGACATAATCTAAAATAATAACAATATCATTTCTCACAAGTTATTCAATTTTCTTT
TTTTTTTCTAATAATATCAAGAATGTATTATTTGTTTGACATAAGTCAACTAATTTATTTAATATGCTGG
ATTAATCTTGCAGACATGTAAATTAACAAGTTTTAGTCAAATAACGTTGAAGTTTCAATGAACTCAAATA
ATTTCTCTTTTTTTTTATATAACTCTAATCTGATTTATATTTTCCGCAGGGATCAACTGAAGTTATGACA
TTTGGATTGGATCACTTATAACCTTGGTCGCCAAATAATACAAAAATCAGCGTTATAAAACAAAGAAGGT
TTTTGTTAAGAAATTAATCCTCTTTCTTGATAAGAAAGTTGAACCGAAATTGCAGATACTGATATATGAA
AATAATACCCACAATTTTGGGAATAGCGCAAGCCTCAATTTAAACAATAGGTGAGGACACATGATAATGA
CCTCAATGATTGTTAGAAGAAAAGAGCCTCATTACAAAATCGAAAAATGAATGGTTGGGTACAAGTTTCC
AAAACATGGTAAAGTGGACTTTGCGTATGAGACGTAAATAGAAAAAAACACTTGTTATATGTTTTCTAGA
ATTATTGTTGTCTCTTTATGGTTGGATGATGCAAAATAGTAATTTCGGTTAGTTGCTGTAAAACACCACG
AGACAAATAGATATGGATATTTATTAAATCAGGAAAAACGTAACTCTCGGCTACTGGATGGTTCAGTCAC
CCAACGATTACTGGGGAGAGAAAACAGGGCAAAAGCAAAGCTTAAAGGAATCCGATTGTCATTCGGCAAT
GTGCAGCGAAACTAAAAACCGGATAATGGACCTGTTAATCGAAACATTGAAGATATATAAAGGAAGAGGA
ATCCTGGCATATCATCAATTGAATAAGTTGAATTAATTATTTCAATCTCATTCTCACTTTCTGACTTATA
GTCGCTTTGTTAAATTGGCCTCGAGTCTATGGGTAAACCTATTCCTAACCCTTTGTTAGGCTTGGACAGT
ACTGGTGCTGGTAAGCCTATTCCCAATCCCTTGCTTGGTCTTGACTCTACTGGTCATATGACAAGTTTGT
ACAAAAAAGCTGAACGAGAAACGTAAAATGATATAAATATCAATATATTAAATTAGATTTTGCATAAAAA
ACAGACTACATAATACTGTAAAACACAACATATCCAGTCACTATGGCGGCCGCATTAGGCACCCCAGGCT
TTACACTTTATGCTTCCGGCTCGTATAATGTGTGGATTTTGAGTTAGGATCCGTCGAGATTTTCAGGAGC
TAAGGAAGCTAAAATGGAGAAAAAAATCACTGGATATACCACCGTTGATATATCCCAATGGCATCGTAAA
GAACATTTTGAGGCATTTCAGTCAGTTGCTCAATGTACCTATAACCAGACCGTTCAGCTGGATATTACGG
CCTTTTTAAAGACCGTAAAGAAAAATAAGCACAAGTTTTATCCGGCCTTTATTCACATTCTTGCCCGCCT
GATGAATGCTCATCCGGAATTCCGTATGGCAATGAAAGACGGTGAGCTGGTGATATGGGATAGTGTTCAC
CCTTGTTACACCGTTTTCCATGAGCAAACTGAAACGTTTTCATCGCTCTGGAGTGAATACCACGACGATT
TCCGGCAGTTTCTACACATATATTCGCAAGATGTGGCGTGTTACGGTGAAAACCTGGCCTATTTCCCTAA
AGGGTTTATTGAGAATATGTTTTTCGTCTCAGCCAATCCCTGGGTGAGTTTCACCAGTTTTGATTTAAAC
GTGGCCAATATGGACAACTTCTTCGCCCCCGTTTTCACCATGGGCAAATATTATACGCAAGGCGACAAGG
TGCTGATGCCGCTGGCGATTCAGGTTCATCATGCCGTTTGTGATGGCTTCCATGTCGGCAGAATGCTTAA
TGAATTACAACAGTACTGCGATGAGTGGCAGGGCGGGGCGTAATCTAGAGGATCCGGCTTACTAAAAGCC
AGATAACAGTATGCGTATTTGCGCGCTGATTTTTGCGGTATAAGAATATATACTGATATGTATACCCGAA
GTATGTCAAAAAGAGGTATGCTATGAAGCAGCGTATTACAGTGACAGTTGACAGCGACAGCTATCAGTTG
CTCAAGGCATATATGATGTCAATATCTCCGGTCTGGTAAGCACAACCATGCAGAATGAAGCCCGTCGTCT
GCGTGCCGAACGCTGGAAAGCGGAAAATCAGGAAGGGATGGCTGAGGTCGCCCGGTTTATTGAAATGAAC
GGCTCTTTTGCTGACGAGAACAGGGGCTGGTGAAATGCAGTTTAAGGTTTACACCTATAAAAGAGAGAGC
CGTTATCGTCTGTTTGTGGATGTACAGAGTGATATTATTGACACGCCCGGGCGACGGATGGTGATCCCCC
TGGCCAGTGCACGTCTGCTGTCAGATAAAGTCTCCCGTGAACTTTACCCGGTGGTGCATATCGGGGATGA
AAGCTGGCGCATGATGACCACCGATATGGCCAGTGTGCCGGTCTCCGTTATCGGGGAAGAAGTGGCTGAT
CTCAGCCACCGCGAAAATGACATCAAAAACGCCATTAACCTGATGTTCTGGGGAATATAAATGTCAGGCT
CCCTTATACACAGCCAGTCTGCAGGTCGACCATAGTGACTGGATATGTTGTGTTTTACAGTATTATGTAG
TCTGTTTTTTATGCAAAATCTAATTTAATATATTGATATTTATATCATTTTACGTTTCTCGTTCAGCTTT
CTTGTACAAAGTGGTCTCGAGCCCGGGCGGCCGCTAACTAACTAAGGGTAAAAGGAATGTCTCCCTTGCC
AGTACTGCTAGGGTTTTTCTTTCAAACTATGGAAGCCCATTCAAGCTGCATATTACGATTTTGTTTTTCG
CTTTTAGAAAGTGGTTTAGATGAGATAATAGAAAAATTCTTGATCTCCGACAACGAGTACTTTTATTTTT
TTTGCTAATCACTTTACTCAATATTAGCTCGAAATCGTAGAAACGTAGACGGGTGCGGGATACCGAGTGG
TGTAGTTAAGAATTTTTATAAACCACGTGGCCCAAAAATATGAACCCAAAACGTTTATACATGAGTATAC
TTTAAGAAGGCTATACCCCTTCGTGTTAGATGTAGTTTTAGCTACCCAACCCGAGTCTATGAGCTTGACT
TCAGATGTAGAAGGCATTAAATCGTTTTGAATATTAATTAAAAAACGATGAAAATTAAATATTTAAAAGC
AATCATACGCTGAAAATTTAGTGCTGTGGCTAATCCTTCAACATGGAAATGCCATAAAAGTGACTTTGAC
AAAAAAAAAAGTATATACAGGTAGTAAACTCATCTACTTCATTGACTTTGTTTACAGCATGTGGAAGGAG
GAATATTTATTGCTAAATCGTAGTTTAACATTCAATAAGTAATACTATTGAAATTCGACAAGATTGGCCG
CATGGATGAAAAAGAGGCATTTTGCTTTGGGAGAATTAGTTCAAATTAGAACTGAAAAAAAAAACTTTAC
GAGGCAAAAATGTCGGATTGAGATCGTAAAAGTTCGCTCGTCGTCTTTTGCTTTGTGATTGTTTTCATGG
ATACATCTTGCTGGATATTTAAATTTTAGTACTATGTATAAGATATTCTATAAATGTTTTATCACCCAAA
CCTGTTAGCGCCTTCTTAATTCTATTCAATCTGGCTTTTGCTCTGAGACTACTTCTTGGACTTTCACTAC
TTGTTAGTTATACGGAATTTGTGTAATTAGAAGTGAAATAATCCTTTCTATTAGTAATGCGAGCTCGAAT
TCGAGTCTAACTCCTTAACCACTCGGACATAGTGACTTATCTGACACTCATTGTAAATTAATATATATAT
AGGCATTTTGTTTAGTTAAAGGTACTTAAGTAATTAGTATAAACGAACCAATTTTATAATCAGGAAGTTA
AGTGAATGGTAGCACATGTCGTAAAAATTGTGAATTTTTATTGAATAATATTTTAAATACAAGCCTTTCT
AGACTAGGTATACTCATAAACATATATGAGCAAAAGGATAGAGGAGATTACATTGCATCTTCTACAAATT
TATTTATTGCCCTTTACTGAAAAATTAAATAATGAGTACTAAATGATAAAAAGCGCTCAGTACAAGAAAG
ATTGCAAAAATATTGCATTCTTCATGAATTAAAGTTGCATATAAGGCATATTGAAAGTAATAGTACTAAA
ACAGCAGTTAGCGAAAATTAATAGAATTATATTCGCAAGACAATTGTGACATTAAATTAAAAAATTGTAG
AATTTTTACTATCCTCTTTAACGCCATGAGCCTTTATAAAAAGGTTAAATTAGTTTTAACATTCTTTTTT
TGAGTAAGAGTTTACAATTTATCAAAACCTGTGTTATTATATTCATTAGTTTCAATTTATTAGCATCTAG
AGAAAAATCAATTGGCAGTTACATTGTTGGAATTTATGAAGAAAAAGAATCTACAACGGAGAATAAGTTG
CTGATCGCTTTCCCTAAAATTGTATATTTTGCTGAGCTTATTTTGACATTTCGTTGAAGTTTTCTCTAAT
TCGCATTCATTTTAAGTAAAACAATGAGAAATAAAATTACAAAAAATACAAATTAAAATACAATTTTTAG
CTATAATTATAGACGATGCCCTTGTATCCCATTCTGTCTCGCTTGCCCCTACTTTTTATCTTTTATATAC
CATAATGAACGCTGCCGCTACTAACCATACCCCGATTTTACATTTCGGACTCCCAAGGACGTACAAAATA
GAAAACTATAGAAAAAAATAATCAGAAAATAGCATGTCATCTCTTTGTAAAACGCGTTTGCAAGAAGAAA
GGAAACAATGGAGAAGAGATCATCCATTTGTATGTAAATTTTAGTAAACTTGAAGAAATCACTAACAACT
TCTCTTACTTAGGGATTCTATGCAAAACCTTGTAAATCATCTGATGGAGGACTCGATTTAATGAATTGGA
AGGTTGGAATTCACTGGCCGTCGTTTTACAACGTCGTGACTGGGAAAACCCTGGCGTTACCCAACTTAAT
CGCCTTGCAGCACATCCCCCTTTCGCCAGCTGGCGTAATAGCGAAGAGGCCCGCACCGATCGCCCTTCCC
AACAGTTGCGCAGCCTGAATGGCGAATGGCGCCTGATGCGGTATTTTCTCCTTACGCATCTGTGCGGTAT
TTCACACCGCATA
[95 nt withheld, positions 5474-5568]
T
[46 nt withheld, positions 5570-5615]
C
[114 nt withheld, positions 5617-5730]
ACATCGCCCTGATAGACGGTTTTTCGCCCTTTGACGTTGGAGTCCACGTTCTTT
[37 nt withheld, positions 5785-5821]
ACTCTATCTCGGGCTATTCTTTTGATTTATAAGGGATTTTGCCGATTTCGGTCTATTGGTTAAAAAATGA
GCTGATTTAACAAAAATTTAACGCGAATTTTAACAAAATATTAACGTTTACAATTTTATGGTGCACTCTC
AGTACAATCTGCTCTGATGCCGCATAGTTAAGCCAGCCCCGACACCCGCCAACACCCGCTGACGCGCCCT
GACGGGCTTGTCTGCTCCCGGCATCCGCTTACAGACAAGCTGTGACCGTCTCCGGGAGCTGCATGTGTCA
GAGGTTTTCACCGTCATCACCGAAACGCGCGAGACGAAAGGGCCTCGTGATACGCCTATTTTTATAGGTT
AATGTCATGATAATAATGGTTTCTTAGACGTCAGGTGGCACTTTTCGGGGAAATGTGCGCGGAACCCCTA
TTTGTTTATTTTTCTAAATACATTCAAATATGTATCCGCTCATGAGACAATAACCCTGATAAATGCTTCA
ATAATATTGAAAAAGGAAGAGTATGAGTATTCAACATTTCCGTGTCGCCCTTATTCCCTTTTTTGCGGCA
TTTTGCCTTCCTGTTTTTGCTCACCCAGAAACGCTGGTGAAAGTAAAAGATGCTGAAGATCAGTTGGGTG
CACGAGTGGGTTACATCGAACTGGATCTCAACAGCGGTAAGATCCTTGAGAGTTTTCGCCCCGAAGAACG
TTTTCCAATGATGAGCACTTTTAAAGTTCTGCTATGTGGCGCGGTATTATCCCGTATTGACGCCGGGCAA
GAGCAACTCGGTCGCCGCATACACTATTCTCAGAATGACTTGGTTGAGTACTCACCAGTCACAGAAAAGC
ATCTTACGGATGGCATGACAGTAAGAGAATTATGCAGTGCTGCCATAACCATGAGTGATAACACTGCGGC
CAACTTACTTCTGACAACGATCGGAGGACCGAAGGAGCTAACCGCTTTTTTGCACAACATGGGGGATCAT
GTAACTCGCCTTGATCGTTGGGAACCGGAGCTGAATGAAGCCATACCAAACGACGAGCGTGACACCACGA
TGCCTGTAGCAATGGCAACAACGTTGCGCAAACTATTAACTGGCGAACTACTTACTCTAGCTTCCCGGCA
ACAATTAATAGACTGGATGGAGGCGGATAAAGTTGCAGGACCACTTCTGCGCTCGGCCCTTCCGGCTGGC
TGGTTTATTGCTGATAAATCTGGAGCCGGTGAGCGTGGGTCTCGCGGTATCATTGCAGCACTGGGGCCAG
ATGGTAAGCCCTCCCGTATCGTAGTTATCTACACGACGGGGAGTCAGGCAACTATGGATGAACGAAATAG
ACAGATCGCTGAGATAGGTGCCTCACTGATTAAGCATTGGTAACTGTCAGACCAAGTTTACTCATATATA
CTTTAGATTGATTTAAAACTTCATTTTTAATTTAAAAGGATCTAGGTGAAGATCCTTTTTGATAATCTCA
TGACCAAAATCCCTTAACGTGAGTTTTCGTTCCACTGAGCGTCAGACCCCGTAGAAAAGATCAAAGGATC
TTCTTGAGATCCTTTTTTTCTGCGCGTAATCTGCTGCTTGCAAACAAAAAAACCACCGCTACCAGCGGTG
GTTTGTTTGCCGGATCAAGAGCTACCAACTCTTTTTCCGAAGGTAACTGGCTTCAGCAGAGCGCAGATAC
CAAATACTGTCCTTCTAGTGTAGCCGTAGTTAGGCCACCACTTCAAGAACTCTGTAGCACCGCCTACATA
CCTCGCTCTGCTAATCCTGTTACCAGTGGCTGCTGCCAGTGGCGATAAGTCGTGTCTTACCGGGTTGGAC
TCAAGACGATAGTTACCGGATAAGGCGCAGCGGTCGGGCTGAACGGGGGGTTCGTGCACACAGCCCAGCT
TGGAGCGAACGACCTACACCGAACTGAGATACCTACAGCGTGAGCTATGAGAAAGCGCCACGCTTCCCGA
AGGGAGAAAGGCGGACAGGTATCCGGTAAGCGGCAGGGTCGGAACAGGAGAGCGCACGAGGGAGCTTCCA
GGGGGAAACGCCTGGTATCTTTATAGTCCTGTCGGGTTTCGCCACCTCTGACTTGAGCGTCGATTTTTGT
GATGCTCGTCAGGGGGGCGGAGCCTATGGAAAAACGCCAGCAACGCGGCCTTTTTACGGTTCCTGGCCTT
TTGCTGGCCTTTTGCTCACATGTTCTTTCCTGCGTTATCCCCTGATTCTGTGGATAACCGTATTACCGCC
TTTGAGTGAGCTGATACCGCTCGCCGCAGCCGAACGACCGAGCGCAGCGAGTCAGTGAGCGAGGAAGCGG
AAGAGCGCCCAATACGCAAACCGCCTCTCCCCGCGCGTTGGCCGATTCATTAATGCAGCTGGCACGACAG
GTTTCCCGACTGGAAAGCGGGCAGTGAGCGCAACGCAATTAATGTGAGTTAGCTCACTCATTAGGCACCC
CAGGCTTTACACTTTATGCTTCCGGCTCGTATGTTGTGTGGAATTGTGAGCGGATAACAATTTCACACAG
GAAACAGCTATGACCATGATTACGCCAAGCTTGTCGATCGACTACGTCGTTAAGGCCGTTTCTGACAGAG
TAAAATTCTTGAGGGAACTTTCACCATTATGGGAAATGGTTCAAGAAGGTATTGACTTAAACTCCATCAA
ATGGTCAGGTCATTGAGTGTTTTTTATTTGTTGTATTTTTTTTTTTTTAGAGAAAATCCTCCAATATATA
AATTAGGAATCATAGTTTCATGATTTTCTGTTACACCTAACTTTTTGTGTGGTGCCCTCCTCCTTGTCAA
TATTAATGTTAAAGTGCAATTCTTTTTCCTTATCACGTTGAGCCATTAGTATCAATTTGCTTACCTGTAT
TCCTTTACATCCTCCTTTTTCTCCTTCTTGATAAATGTATGTAGATTGCGTATATAGTTTCGTCTACCCT
ATGAACATATTCCATTTTGTAATTTCGTGTCGTTTCTATTATGAATTTCATTTATAAAGTTTATGTACAA
ATATCATAAAAAAAGAGAATCTTTTTAAGCAAGGATTTTCTTAACTTCTTCGGCGACAGCATCACCGACT
TCGGTGGTACTGTTGGAACCACCTAAATCACCAGTTCTGATACCTGCATCCAAAACCTTTTTAACTGCAT
CTTCAATGGCCTTACCTTCTTCAGGCAAGTTCAATGACAATTTCAACATCATTGCAGCAGACAAGATAGT
GGCGATAGGGTTGACCTTATTCTTTGGCAAATCTGGAGCAGAACCGTGGCATGGTTCGTACAAACCAAAT
GCGGTGTTCTTGTCTGGCAAAGAGGCCAAGGACGCAGATGGCAACAAACCCAAGGAACCTGGGATAACGG
AGGCTTCATCGGAGATGACATCACCAAACATGTTGCTGGTGATTATAATACCATTTAGGTGGGTTGGGTT
CTTAACTAGGATCATGGCGGCAGAATCAATCAATTGATGTTGAACCTTCAATGTAGGGAATTCGTTCTTG
ATGGTTTCCTCCACAGTTTTTCTCCATAATCTTGAAGAGGCCAAAACATTAGCTTTATCCAAGGACCAAA
TAGGCAATGGTGGCTCATGTTGTAGGGCCATGAAAGCGGCCATTCTTGTGATTCTTTGCACTTCTGGAAC
GGTGTATTGTTCACTATCCCAAGCGACACCATCACCATCGTCTTCCTTTCTCTTACCAAAGTAAATACCT
CCCACTAATTCTCTGACAACAACGAAGTCAGTACCTTTAGCAAATTGTGGCTTGATTGGAGATAAGTCTA
AAAGAGAGTCGGATGCAAAGTTACATGGTCTTAAGTTGGCGTACAATTGAAGTTCTTTACGGATTTTTAG
TAAACCTTGTTCAGGTCTAACACTACCGGTACCCCATTTAGGACCACCCACAGCACCTAACAAAACGGCA
TCAACCTTCTTGGAGGCTTCCAGCGCCTCATCTGGAAGTGGGACACCTGTAGCATCGATAGCAGCACCAC
CAATTAAATGATTTTCGAAATCGAACTTGACATTGGAACGAACATCAGAAATAGCTTTAAGAACCTTAAT
GGCTTCGGCTGTGATTTCTTGACCAACGTGGTCACCTGGCAAAACGACGATCTTCTTAGGGGCAGACATA
GGGGCAGACATTAGAATGGTATATCCTTGAAATATATATATATATTGCTGAAATGTAAAAGGTAAGAAAA
GTTAGAAAGTAAGACGATTGCTAACCACCTATTGGAAAAAACAATAGGTCCTTAAATAATATTGTCAACT
TCAAGTATTGTGATGCAAGCATTTAGTCATGAACGCTTCTCTATTCTATATGAAAAGCCGGTTCCGGCCT
CTCACCTTTCCTTTTTCTCCCAATTTTTCAGTTGAAAAAGGTATATGCGTCAGGCGACCTCTGAAATTAA
CAAAAAATTTCCAGTCATCGAATTTGATTCTGTGCGATAGCGCCCCTGTGTGTTCTCGTTATGTTGAGGA
AAAAAATAATGGTTGCTAAGAGATTCGAACTCTTGCATCTTACGATACCTGAGTATTCCCACAGTTAACT
GCGGTCAAGATATTTCTTGAATCAGGCGCCTTAGACCGCTCGGCCAAACAACCAATTACTTGTTGAGAAA
TAGAGTATAATTATCCTATAAATATAACGTTTTTGAACACACATGAACAAGGAAGTACAGGACAATTGAT
TTTGAAGAGAATGTGGATTTTGATGTAATTGTTGGGATTCCATTTTTAATAAGGCAATAATATTAGGTAT
GTAGATATACTAGAAGTTCTCCTCGAC
Features (pLannotate 1.2.2; 28 found; start..end, strand, type, name):
      1..23      -  misc_feature   MCS (fragment): pUC18/19 multiple cloning site
     49..1205    +  promoter       nmt1 promoter: wild-type nmt1 promoter from Schizosaccharomyces pombe, conferring strong thiamine-repressible expression
   1321..1445    +  protein_bind   attR1: mutant version of attR; recombination site for the Gateway® LR reaction LR Clonase™
   1470..1500    +  promoter       lac UV5 promoter: E. coli lac promoter with an "up" mutation
   1524..1553    +  promoter       cat promoter (fragment): promoter of the E. coli cat gene encoding chloramphenicol acetyltransferase
   1554..2213    +  CDS            CmR: chloramphenicol acetyltransferase; cat; confers resistance to chloramphenicol
   2392..2550    +  CDS            ccdA (fragment): CCDA_ECO57 - Also known as H, letA. Experimental evidence at protein level: Swiss-Prot protein existence level 1. Antitoxin component of a type II toxin-antitoxin (TA) system which inhibits the post-segregational killing (PSK) of plasmid-free cells, also referred to as a plasmid addiction system. Binds to and blocks the activity of CcdB; will also remove bound CcdB protein from the CcdB-GyrA complex by forming a CcdA-CcdB complex, a process termed rejuvenation. Functions as a transcriptional corepressor for the ccdAB operon, repression also requires CcdB (By similarity). From Escherichia coli
   2555..2857    +  CDS            ccdB: CCDB_ECOLI - Also known as G, letB, letD. Experimental evidence at protein level: Swiss-Prot protein existence level 1. Toxic component of a type II toxin-antitoxin (TA) system, functioning in plasmid maintainence. Responsible for the post- segregational killing (PSK) of plasmid-free cells, also referred to as a plasmid addiction system. Half-life of over 2 hours. Cell killing by CcdB is accompanied by filamentation, defects in chromosome and plasmid segregation, defects in cell division, formation of anucleate cells, decreased DNA synthesis and plasmid loss. Interferes with the activity of DN
   2901..3025    -  protein_bind   attR2: mutant version of attR; recombination site for the Gateway® LR reaction LR Clonase™
   4130..4913    -  rep_origin     ars1: Schizosaccharomyces pombe autonomously replicating sequence ars1
   5074..5139    +  CDS            hus5 (fragment): UBC9_SCHPO - Also known as ubc9. Experimental evidence at protein level: Swiss-Prot protein existence level 1. Catalyzes the covalent attachment of ubiquitin-like protein SUMO/Smt3 to other proteins. Required for efficient recovery from DNA damage or S-phase arrest and normal mitosis. This may be as part of a checkpoint independent recovery process. From Schizosaccharomyces pombe (strain 972 / ATCC 24843) (Fission yeast).
   5193..5261    +  CDS            hus5 (fragment): UBC9_SCHPO - Also known as ubc9. Experimental evidence at protein level: Swiss-Prot protein existence level 1. Catalyzes the covalent attachment of ubiquitin-like protein SUMO/Smt3 to other proteins. Required for efficient recovery from DNA damage or S-phase arrest and normal mitosis. This may be as part of a checkpoint independent recovery process. From Schizosaccharomyces pombe (strain 972 / ATCC 24843) (Fission yeast).
   5259..5416    +  CDS            lacZα (fragment): LacZα fragment of β-galactosidase; lacZ fragment
   5422..5473    -  misc_feature   bom (fragment): basis of mobility region from pBR322
   5492..5947    +  rep_origin     f1 ori (sequence partly withheld): f1 bacteriophage origin of replication; arrow indicates direction of (+) strand synthesis
   5948..5997    -  misc_feature   bom (fragment): basis of mobility region from pBR322
   6099..6134    -  CDS            rop (fragment): Rop protein, which maintains plasmids at low copy number; rop
   6229..6333    +  promoter       AmpR promoter: bla
   6334..7194    +  CDS            AmpR: β-lactamase; bla; confers resistance to ampicillin, carbenicillin, and related antibiotics
   7365..7953    +  rep_origin     ori: high-copy-number ColE1/pMB1/pBR322/pUC origin of replication
   8136..8228    +  CDS            lacI (fragment): lac repressor; lacI; The lac repressor binds to the lac operator to inhibit transcription in E. coli. This inhibition can be relieved by adding lactose or isopropyl-β-D-thiogalactopyranoside (IPTG).
   8241..8262    +  protein_bind   CAP binding site: CAP binding activates transcription in the presence of cAMP. E. coli catabolite activator protein
   8277..8307    +  promoter       lac promoter: promoter for the E. coli lac operon
   8315..8331    +  protein_bind   lac operator: The lac repressor binds to the lac operator to inhibit transcription in E. coli. This inhibition can be relieved by adding lactose or isopropyl-β-D-thiogalactopyranoside (IPTG). lac repressor encoded by lacI
   8378..8494    +  CDS            NFS1 (fragment): NFS1_YEAST - Also known as SPL1 From Saccharomyces cerevisiae (strain ATCC 204508 / S288c) (Baker's yeast).
   8856..9950    -  CDS            LEU2: 3-isopropylmalate dehydrogenase, required for leucine biosynthesis; S. cerevisiae LEU2; yeast auxotrophic marker
   9963..10367   -  promoter       LEU2 promoter: S. cerevisiae LEU2
  10507..10584   -  CDS            YO192_YEAST (fragment): Experimental evidence at protein level: Swiss-Prot protein existence level 1. From Saccharomyces cerevisiae (strain ATCC 204508 / S288c) (Baker's yeast).
