[The description below was written by a language model from this plasmid's Addgene catalogue record and pLannotate feature annotations shown in this document.]
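Description:
pREP3xV5_ccdB is an empty Gateway destination vector for protein expression in the fission yeast Schizosaccharomyces pombe, built on the pREP-X backbone. It is an E. coli–yeast shuttle plasmid of about 10.6 kb. A high-copy ColE1/pUC-type origin and an ampicillin resistance gene support propagation in bacteria, and an f1 origin is also present. In S. pombe the plasmid replicates episomally from ars1 and is selected through the S. cerevisiae LEU2 marker, which is driven by its own promoter and complements leucine auxotrophy.

The expression unit is driven by the wild-type nmt1 promoter, the strongest of the three thiamine-repressible nmt1 variants used in this vector family, so expression is shut down by thiamine and induced when it is removed. According to the catalogue entry, a double V5 epitope tag lies downstream of the promoter, although the feature table does not annotate it. The tag is followed by an attR1–CmR–ccdB–attR2 cassette. An LR recombination with an entry clone replaces the chloramphenicol resistance gene and the ccdB toxin gene with the sequence of interest, producing an N-terminal 2xV5 fusion. Because ccdB kills standard E. coli strains, unrecombined vector is counter-selected after the reaction, while the empty vector itself has to be maintained in a ccdB-tolerant strain under chloramphenicol and ampicillin selection. The depositor notes that the whole 2xV5–Gateway cassette was inserted through XhoI sites, and that an NdeI site between the V5 tag and attR1 can be used to add further tags by conventional cloning. Short annotated fragments such as hus5, lacZα, rop, lacI and NFS1 appear to be backbone remnants or sequence flanking ars1 and LEU2 rather than functional elements.
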