Addgene plasmid #79015: pREP3xV5_ccdB
Purpose: (Empty Backbone) Gateway destination vector for S. pombe. Allow sequence of interest to be fused to N-terminal double V5 epitope tag. attR1-CmR-ccdB-attR2 cassette, nmt1 (ATATATAAA) promoter, LEU2 selection
Depositing lab: Göran Akusjärvi & Pernilla Bjerling. Depositing organization: Uppsala University.
Backbone
  Vector backbone: pREP-X
  Backbone manufacturer: Basi, et al., PMID 8422997
  Vector type: Yeast Expression
  Selectable markers: LEU2
  Tag / fusion protein: double V5 epitope tag (N terminal on backbone)
Growth in bacteria
  Bacterial resistance: Chloramphenicol and Ampicillin, 25 & 100 μg/mL
  Growth temperature: 37°C
  Growth strain: ccdB Survival
  Copy number: Unknown
Gene/Insert
  Gene/Insert name: None
  Tag / fusion protein: double V5 epitope tag (N terminal on backbone)
Terms and licenses: Academic/Nonprofit Terms; Industry Terms: Not Available to Industry
Depositor comments: NdeI site between V5 tag and attR1 element can be used to introduce additional tag(s) by conventional cloning. nmt1/nmt1*/nmt1** - thiamine repressible promoter wt/weak/very weak, correspondingly. 2xV5-attR1-CmR-ccdB-attR2 cassette was introduced into pREP-X vectors by XhoI sites
How to cite: pREP3xV5_ccdB was a gift from Göran Akusjärvi & Pernilla Bjerling (Addgene plasmid # 79015 ; http://n2t.net/addgene:79015 ; RRID:Addgene_79015)
