>Addgene plasmid #79015 | pREP3xV5_ccdB | addgene partial sequence | sequence record 151914 | CAT-R 5'-GCAACTGACTGAAATGCCTC-3'
ACGGTGGTATATCCAGTGATTTTTTTCTCCATTTTAGCTTCCTTAGCTCCTGAAAATCTCGACGGATCCT
AACTCAAAATCCACACATTATACGAGCCGGAAGCATAAAGTGTAAAGCCTGGGGTGCCTAATGCGGCCGC
CATAGTGACTGGATATGTTGTGTTTTACAGTATTATGTAGTCTGTTTTTTATGCAAAATCTAATTTAATA
TATTGATATTTATATCATTTTACGTTTCTCGTTCAGCTTTTTTGTACAAACTTGTCATATGACCAGTAGA
GTCAAGACCAAGCAAGGGATTGGGAATAGGCTTACCAGCACCAGTACTGTCCAAGCCTAACAAAGGGTTA
GGAATAGGTTTACCCATAGACTCGAGGCCAATTTAACAAAGCGACTATAAGTCAGAAAGTGAGAATGAGA
TTGAAATAATTAATTCAACTTATTCAATTGATGATATGCCAGGATTCCTCTTCCTTTATATATCTTCAAT
GTTTCGATTAACAGGTCCATTATCCGGTTTTTAGTTTCGCTGCACATTGCCGAATGACAATCGGATTCCT
TTAAGCTTTGCTTTTGCCCTGTTTTCTCTCCCCAGTAATCGTTGGGTGACTGAACCATCCAGTAGCCGAG
AGTTACGTTTTTCCTGATTTAATAAATATCCATATCTATTTGTCTCGTGGTGTTTTACAGCAACTAACCG
AAATTACTATTTTGCATCATCCAACCATAAAGAGACAACAATAATTCTAGAAAACATATAACAAGTGTTT
TTTTCTATTTACGTCTCATACGCAAAGTCCACTTTACCATGTTTTGG
