>Addgene plasmid #79015 | pREP3xV5_ccdB | addgene partial sequence | sequence record 151915 | M13pUC-Rev 5'-AGCGGATAACAATTTCACACAGG-3'
AGCTTGTCGATCGACTACGTCGTTAAGGCCGTTTCTGACAGAGTAAAATTCTTGAGGGAACTTTCACCAT
TATGGGAAATGGTTCAAGAAGGTATTGACTTAAACTCCATCAAATGGTCAGGTCATTGAGTGTTTTTTAT
TTGTTGTATTTTTTTTTTTTTAGAGAAAATCCTCCAATATATAAATTAGGAATCATAGTTTCATGATTTT
CTGTTACACCTAACTTTTTGTGTGGTGCCCTCCTCCTTGTCAATATTAATGTTAAAGTGCAATTCTTTTT
CCTTATCACGTTGAGCCATTAGTATCAATTTGCTTACCTGTATTCCTTTACATCCTCCTTTTTCTCCTTC
TTGATAAATGTATGTAGATTGCGTATATAGTTTCGTCTACCCTATGAACATATTCCATTTTGTAATTTCG
TGTCGTTTCTATTATGAATTTCATTTATAAAGTTTATGTACAAATATCATAAAAAAAGAGAATCTTTTTA
AGCAAGGATTTTCTTAACTTCTTCGGCGACAGCATCACCGACTTCGGTGGTACTGTTGGAACCACCTAAA
TCACCAGTTCTGATACCTGCATCCAAAACCTTTTTAACTGCATCTTCAATGGCCTTACCTTCTTCAGGCA
AGTTCAATGACAATTTCAACATCATTGCAGCAGACAAGATAGTGGCGATAGGGTTGACCTTATTCTTTGG
CAAATCTGGAGCAGAACCGTGGCATGGTTCGTACAAACCAAATGCGGTGTTCTTGTCTGGCAAAGAGGCC
AAGGACGCAGATGGCAACAAA
